>Addgene plasmid #31767 | pBMN YFP-LID | depositor full sequence | sequence record 35726 | pBMN YFP-LID sequence 8097 bps
AATGAAAGACCCCACCTGTAGGTTTGGCAAGCTAGCTTAAGTAACGCCATTTTGCAAGGCATGGAAAAAT
ACATAACTGAGAATAGAAAAGTTCAGATCAAGGTCAGGAACAGATGGAACAGCTGAATATGGGCCAAAGC
GGATATCTGTGGTAAGCAGTTCCTGCCCCGGCTCAGGGCCAAGAACAGATGGAACAGCTGAATATGGGCC
AAACAGGATATCTGTGGTAAGCAGTTCCTGCCCCGGCTCAGGGCCAAGAACAGATGGTCCCCAGATGCGG
TCCAGCCCTCAGCAGTTTCTAGAGAACCATCAGATGTTTCCAGGGTGCCCCAAGGACCTGAAATGACCCT
GTGCCTTATTTGAACTAACCAATCAGTTCGCTTCTCGCTTCTGTTCGCGCGCTTCTGCTCCCCGAGCTCA
ATAAAAGAGCCCACAACCCCTCACTCGGGGCGCCAGTCCTCCGATTGACTGAGTCGCCCGGGTACCCGTG
TATCCAATAAACCCTCTTGCAGTTGCATCCGACTTGTGGTCTCGCTGTTCCTTGGGAGGGTCTCCTCTGA
GTGATTGACTACCCGTCAGCGGGGGTCTTTCATTTGGGGGCTCGTCCGGGATCGGGAGACCCCTGCCCAG
GGACCACCGACCCACCACCGGGAGGTAAGCTGGCCAGCAACTTATCTGTGTCTGTCCGATTGTCTAGTGT
CTATGACTGATTTTATGCGCCTGCGTCGGTACTAGTTAGCTAACTAGCTCTGTATCTGGCGGACCCGTGG
TGGAACTGACGAGTTCGGAACACCCGGCCGCAACCCTGGGAGACGTCCCAGGGACTTCGGGGGCCGTTTT
TGTGGCCCGACCTGAGTCCAAAAATCCCGATCGTTTTGGACTCTTTGGTGCACCCCCCTTAGAGGAGGGA
TATGTGGTTCTGGTAGGAGACGAGAACCTAAAACAGTTCCCGCCTCCGTCTGAATTTTTGCTTTCGGTTT
GGGACCGAAGCCGCGCCGCGCGTCTTGTCTGCTGCAGCATCGTTCTGTGTTGTCTCTGTCTGACTGTGTT
TCTGTATTTGTCTGAAAATATGGGCCCGGGCCAGACTGTTACCACTCCCTTAAGTTTGACCTTAGGTCAC
TGGAAAGATGTCGAGCGGATCGCTCACAACCAGTCGGTAGATGTCAAGAAGAGACGTTGGGTTACCTTCT
GCTCTGCAGAATGGCCAACCTTTAACGTCGGATGGCCGCGAGACGGCACCTTTAACCGAGACCTCATCAC
CCAGGTTAAGATCAAGGTCTTTTCACCTGGCCCGCATGGACACCCAGACCAGGTCCCCTACATCGTGACC
TGGGAAGCCTTGGCTTTTGACCCCCCTCCCTGGGTCAAGCCCTTTGTACACCCTAAGCCTCCGCCTCCTC
TTCCTCCATCCGCCCCGTCTCTCCCCCTTGAACCTCCTCGTTCGACCCCGCCTCGATCCTCCCTTTATCC
AGCCCTCACTCCTTCTCTAGGCGCCCCCATATGGCCATATGAGATCTTATATGGGGCACCCCCGCCCCTT
GTAAACTTCCCTGACCCTGACATGACAAGAGTTACTAACAGCCCCTCTCTCCAAGCTCACTTACAGGCTC
TCTACTTAGTCCAGCACGAAGTCTGGAGACCTCTGGCGGCACGTACCAAGAACAACTGGACCGACCGGTG
GTACCTCACCCTTACCGAGTCGGCGACACAGTGTGGGTCCGCCGACACCAGACTAAGAACCTAGAACCTC
GCTGGAAAGGACCTTACACAGTCCTGCTGACCACCCCCACCGCCCTCAAAGTAGACGGCATCGCAGCTTG
GATACACGCCGCCCACGTGAAGGCTGCCGACCCCGGGGGTGGACCATCCTCTAGACTGCCGGATCCGCCA
CCATGTATCCGTACGACGTACCGGATTATGCGATGGTGAGCAAGGGCGAGGAGCTGTTCACCGGGGTGGT
GCCCATCCTGGTCGAGCTGGACGGCGACGTAAACGGCCACAAGTTCAGCGTGTCCGGCGAGGGCGAGGGC
GATGCCACCTACGGCAAGCTGACCCTGAAGTTCATCTGCACCACCGGCAAGCTGCCCGTGCCCTGGCCCA
CCCTCGTGACCACCTTCGGCTACGGCCTGCAGTGCTTCGCCCGCTACCCCGACCACATGAAGCAGCACGA
CTTCTTCAAGTCCGCCATGCCCGAAGGCTACGTCCAGGAGCGCACCATCTTCTTCAAGGACGACGGCAAC
TACAAGACCCGCGCCGAGGTGAAGTTCGAGGGCGACACCCTGGTGAACCGCATCGAGCTGAAGGGCATCG
ACTTCAAGGAGGACGGCAACATCCTGGGGCACAAGCTGGAGTACAACTACAACAGCCACAACGTCTATAT
CATGGCCGACAAGCAGAAGAACGGCATCAAGGTGAACTTCAAGATCCGCCACAACATCGAGGACGGCAGC
GTGCAGCTCGCCGACCACTACCAGCAGAACACCCCCATCGGCGACGGCCCCGTGCTGCTGCCCGACAACC
ACTACCTGAGCTACCAGTCCGCCCTGAGCAAAGACCCCAACGAGAAGCGCGATCACATGGTCCTGCTGGA
GTTCGTGACCGCCGCCGGGATCACTCTCGGCATGGACGAGCTGTACAAGGAATTCGGAGTGCAGGTGGAA
ACCATCTCCCCAGGAGACGGGCGCACCTTCCCCAAGCGCGGCCAGACCTGCGTGGTGCACTACACCGGGA
TGCTTGAAGATGGAAAGAAAGTTGATTCCTCCCGGGACAGAAACAAGCCCTTTAAGTTTATGCTAGGCAA
GCAGGAGGTGATCCGAGGCTGGGAAGAAGGGGTTGCCCAGATGAGTGTGGGTCAGAGAGCCAAACTGACT
ATATCTCCAGATTATGCCTATGGTGCCACTGGGCACCCAGGCATCATCCCACCACATGCCACTCTCGTCT
TCGATGTGGAGCTTCTAAAACTGGAAACGCGTGGAGTGGAGGAAGTGGCGGAGGGGGTAGTTCTCTTAAG
GCGGCGAGGTAATTAGCTGAATGCATCGATCCGCGGCGGCCGCTACGTAAATTCCGCCCCTCTCCCTCCC
CCCCCCCTAACGTTACTGGCCGAAGCCGCTTGGAATAAGGCCGGTGTGCGTTTGTCTATATGTTATTTTC
CACCATATTGCCGTCTTTTGGCAATGTGAGGGCCCGGAAACCTGGCCCTGTCTTCTTGACGAGCATTCCT
AGGGGTCTTTCCCCTCTCGCCAAAGGAATGCAAGGTCTGTTGAATGTCGTGAAGGAAGCAGTTCCTCTGG
AAGCTTCTTGAAGACAAACAACGTCTGTAGCGACCCTTTGCAGGCAGCGGAACCCCCCACCTGGCGACAG
GTGCCTCTGCGGCCAAAAGCCACGTGTATAAGATACACCTGCAAAGGCGGCACAACCCCAGTGCCACGTT
GTGAGTTGGATAGTTGTGGAAAGAGTCAAATGGCTCTCCTCAAGCGTATTCAACAAGGGGCTGAAGGATG
CCCAGAAGGTACCCCATTGTATGGGATCTGATCTGGGGCCTCGGTGCACATGCTTTACATGTGTTTAGTC
GAGGTTAAAAAACGTCTAGGCCCCCCGAACCACGGGGACGTGGTTTTCCTTTGAAAAACACGATGATAAT
ATGGCCACAACCATGGTGAGCGGCCTGCTGAAGGAGAGTATGCGCATCAAGATGTACATGGAGGGCACCG
TGAACGGCCACTACTTCAAGTGCGAGGGCGAGGGCGACGGCAACCCCTTCGCCGGCACCCAGAGCATGAG
AATCCACGTGACCGAGGGCGCCCCCCTGCCCTTCGCCTTCGACATCCTGGCCCCCTGCTGCGAGTACGGC
AGCAGGACCTTCGTGCACCACACCGCCGAGATCCCCGACTTCTTCAAGCAGAGCTTCCCCGAGGGCTTCA
CCTGGGAGAGAACCACCACCTACGAGGACGGCGGCATCCTGACCGCCCACCAGGACACCAGCCTGGAGGG
CAACTGCCTGATCTACAAGGTGAAGGTGCACGGCACCAACTTCCCCGCCGACGGCCCCGTGATGAAGAAC
AAGAGCGGCGGCTGGGAGCCCAGCACCGAGGTGGTGTACCCCGAGAACGGCGTGCTGTGCGGCCGGAACG
TGATGGCCCTGAAGGTGGGCGACCGGCACCTGATCTGCCACCACTACACCAGCTACCGGAGCAAGAAGGC
CGTGCGCGCCCTGACCATGCCCGGCTTCCACTTCACCGACATCCGGCTCCAGATGCTGCGGAAGAAGAAG
GACGAGTACTTCGAGCTGTACGAGGCCAGCGTGGCCCGGTACAGCGACCTGCCCGAGAAGGCCAACAGAT
CTCCCGGGATGGTGAGCGGCCTGCTGAAGGAGAGTATGCGCATCAAGATGTACATGGAGGGCACCGTGAA
CGGCCACTACTTCAAGTGCGAGGGCGAGGGCGACGGCAACCCCTTCGCCGGCACCCAGAGCATGAGAATC
CACGTGACCGAGGGCGCCCCCCTGCCCTTCGCCTTCGACATCCTGGCCCCCTGCTGCGAGTACGGCAGCA
GGACCTTCGTGCACCACACCGCCGAGATCCCCGACTTCTTCAAGCAGAGCTTCCCCGAGGGCTTCACCTG
GGAGAGAACCACCACCTACGAGGACGGCGGCATCCTGACCGCCCACCAGGACACCAGCCTGGAGGGCAAC
TGCCTGATCTACAAGGTGAAGGTGCACGGCACCAACTTCCCCGCCGACGGCCCCGTGATGAAGAACAAGA
GCGGCGGCTGGGAGCCCAGCACCGAGGTGGTGTACCCCGAGAACGGCGTGCTGTGCGGCCGGAACGTGAT
GGCCCTGAAGGTGGGCGACCGGCACCTGATCTGCCACCACTACACCAGCTACCGGAGCAAGAAGGCCGTG
CGCGCCCTGACCATGCCCGGCTTCCACTTCACCGACATCCGGCTCCAGATGCTGCGGAAGAAGAAGGACG
AGTACTTCGAGCTGTACGAGGCCAGCGTGGCCCGGTACAGCGACCTGCCCGAGAAGGCCAACTGAGTCGA
CGATAAAATAAAAGATTTTATTTAGTCTCCAGAAAAAGGGGGGAATGAAAGACCCCACCTGTAGGTTTGG
CAAGCTAGCTTAAGTAACGCCATTTTGCAAGGCATGGAAAAATACATAACTGAGAATAGAGAAGTTCAGA
TCAAGGTCAGGAACAGATGGAACAGCTGAATATGGGCCAAACAGGATATCTGTGGTAAGCAGTTCCTGCC
CCGGCTCAGGGCCAAGAACAGATGGAACAGCTGAATATGGGCCAAACAGGATATCTGTGGTAAGCAGTTC
CTGCCCCGGCTCAGGGCCAAGAACAGATGGTCCCCAGATGCGGTCCAGCCCTCAGCAGTTTCTAGAGAAC
CATCAGATGTTTCCAGGGTGCCCCAAGGACCTGAAATGACCCTGTGCCTTATTTGAACTAACCAATCAGT
TCGCTTCTCGCTTCTGTTCGCGCGCTTCTGCTCCCCGAGCTCAATAAAAGAGCCCACAACCCCTCACTCG
GGGCGCCAGTCCTCCGATTGACTGAGTCGCCCGGGTACCCGTGTATCCAATAAACCCTCTTGCAGTTGCA
TCCGACTTGTGGTCTCGCTGTTCCTTGGGAGGGTCTCCTCTGAGTGATTGACTACCCGTCAGCGGGGGTC
TTTCATTCACATGCAGCATGTATCAAAATTAATTTGGTTTTTTTTCTTAAGTATTTACATTAAATGGCCA
TAGTTGCATTAATGAATCGGCCAACGCGCGGGGAGAGGCGGTTTGCGTATTGGCGCTCTTCCGCTTCCTC
GCTCACTGACTCGCTGCGCTCGGTCGTTCGGCTGCGGCGAGCGGTATCAGCTCACTCAAAGGCGGTAATA
CGGTTATCCACAGAATCAGGGGATAACGCAGGAAAGAACATGTGAGCAAAAGGCCAGCAAAAGGCCAGGA
ACCGTAAAAAGGCCGCGTTGCTGGCGTTTTTCCATAGGCTCCGCCCCCCTGACGAGCATCACAAAAATCG
ACGCTCAAGTCAGAGGTGGCGAAACCCGACAGGACTATAAAGATACCAGGCGTTTCCCCCTGGAAGCTCC
CTCGTGCGCTCTCCTGTTCCGACCCTGCCGCTTACCGGATACCTGTCCGCCTTTCTCCCTTCGGGAAGCG
TGGCGCTTTCTCATAGCTCACGCTGTAGGTATCTCAGTTCGGTGTAGGTCGTTCGCTCCAAGCTGGGCTG
TGTGCACGAACCCCCCGTTCAGCCCGACCGCTGCGCCTTATCCGGTAACTATCGTCTTGAGTCCAACCCG
GTAAGACACGACTTATCGCCACTGGCAGCAGCCACTGGTAACAGGATTAGCAGAGCGAGGTATGTAGGCG
GTGCTACAGAGTTCTTGAAGTGGTGGCCTAACTACGGCTACACTAGAAGGACAGTATTTGGTATCTGCGC
TCTGCTGAAGCCAGTTACCTTCGGAAAAAGAGTTGGTAGCTCTTGATCCGGCAAACAAACCACCGCTGGT
AGCGGTGGTTTTTTTGTTTGCAAGCAGCAGATTACGCGCAGAAAAAAAGGATCTCAAGAAGATCCTTTGA
TCTTTTCTACGGGGTCTGACGCTCAGTGGAACGAAAACTCACGTTAAGGGATTTTGGTCATGAGATTATC
AAAAAGGATCTTCACCTAGATCCTTTTAAATTAAAAATGAAGTTTGCGCAAATCAATCTAAAGTATATAT
GAGTAAACTTGGTCTGACAGTTACCAATGCTTAATCAGTGAGGCACCTATCTCAGCGATCTGTCTATTTC
GTTCATCCATAGTTGCCTGACTCCCCGTCGTGTAGATAACTACGATACGGGAGGGCTTACCATCTGGCCC
CAGTGCTGCAATGATACCGCGAGACCCACGCTCACCGGCTCCAGATTTATCAGCAATAAACCAGCCAGCC
GGAAGGGCCGAGCGCAGAAGTGGTCCTGCAACTTTATCCGCCTCCATCCAGTCTATTAATTGTTGCCGGG
AAGCTAGAGTAAGTAGTTCGCCAGTTAATAGTTTGCGCAACGTTGTTGCCATTGCTACAGGCATCGTGGT
GTCACGCTCGTCGTTTGGTATGGCTTCATTCAGCTCCGGTTCCCAACGATCAAGGCGAGTTACATGATCC
CCCATGTTGTGCAAAAAAGCGGTTAGCTCCTTCGGTCCTCCGATCGTTGTCAGAAGTAAGTTGGCCGCAG
TGTTATCACTCATGGTTATGGCAGCACTGCATAATTCTCTTACTGTCATGCCATCCGTAAGATGCTTTTC
TGTGACTGGTGAGTACTCAACCAAGTCATTCTGAGAATAGTGTATGCGGCGACCGAGTTGCTCTTGCCCG
GCGTCAACACGGGATAATACCGCGCCACATAGCAGAACTTTAAAAGTGCTCATCATTGGAAAACGTTCTT
CGGGGCGAAAACTCTCAAGGATCTTACCGCTGTTGAGATCCAGTTCGATGTAACCCACTCGTGCACCCAA
CTGATCTTCAGCATCTTTTACTTTCACCAGCGTTTCTGGGTGAGCAAAAACAGGAAGGCAAAATGCCGCA
AAAAAGGGAATAAGGGCGACACGGAAATGTTGAATACTCATACTCTTCCTTTTTCAATATTATTGAAGCA
TTTATCAGGGTTATTGTCTCATGACATTAACCTATAAAAATAGGCGTATCACGAGGCCCTTTCGTCTTCA
AGAACAGCTTTGCTCTTAGGAGTTTCCTAATACATCCCAAACTCAAATATATAAAGCATTTGACTTGTTC
TATGCCCTAGGGGGCGGGGGGAAGCTAAGCCAGCTTTTTTTAACATTTAAAATGTTAATTCCATTTTAAA
TGCACAGATGTTTTTATTTCATAAGGGTTTCAATGTGCATGAATGCTGCAATATTCCTGTTACCAAAGCT
AGTATAAATAAAAATAGATAAACGTGGAAATTACTTAGAGTTTCTGTCATTAACGTTTCCTTCCTCAGTT
GACAACATAAATGCGCTGCTGAGAAGCCAGTTTGCATCTGTCAGGATCAATTTCCCATTATGCCAGTCAT
ATTAATTACTAGTCAATTAGTTGATTTTTATTTTTGACATATACATG
Features (pLannotate 1.2.2; 14 found; start..end, strand, type, name):
      1..594     +  LTR            LTR: long terminal repeat from Moloney murine leukemia virus
    657..1014    +  misc_feature   MMLV Ψ: packaging signal of Moloney murine leukemia virus (MMLV)
   1079..1495    +  CDS            gag (truncated): truncated Moloney murine leukemia virus (MMLV) gag gene lacking the start codon
   1505..1878    +  misc_feature   pol region: Moloney murine leukemia virus (MMLV) pol region containing the splice acceptor site
   1923..2639    +  CDS            EYFP: EYFP is a basic (constitutively fluorescent) green/yellow fluorescent protein published in 1996, derived from Aequorea victoria. It is reported to be a very rapidly-maturing weak dimer with high acid sensitivity.
   2646..2966    +  CDS            DmrB: F36V mutant of FK506-binding protein FKBP12 binds synthetic ligands that do not bind wild-type FKBP
   3067..3639    +  misc_feature   IRES: internal ribosome entry site (IRES) of the encephalomyocarditis virus (EMCV)
   3653..4336    +  CDS            HcRed1: far-red fluorescent variant of Heteractis crispa chromoprotein mammalian codon-optimized
   4349..5035    +  CDS            HcRed1: far-red fluorescent variant of Heteractis crispa chromoprotein mammalian codon-optimized
   5084..5677    +  LTR            LTR: long terminal repeat from Moloney murine leukemia virus
   5745..5793    -  CDS            lacI (fragment): lac repressor; lacI; The lac repressor binds to the lac operator to inhibit transcription in E. coli. This inhibition can be relieved by adding lactose or isopropyl-β-D-thiogalactopyranoside (IPTG).
   5979..6567    -  rep_origin     ori: high-copy-number ColE1/pMB1/pBR322/pUC origin of replication
   6741..7601    -  CDS            AmpR: β-lactamase; bla; confers resistance to ampicillin, carbenicillin, and related antibiotics
   7602..7654    -  promoter       AmpR promoter (fragment): bla
