[The description below was written by a language model from this plasmid's Addgene catalogue record and pLannotate feature annotations shown in this document.]
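Description:
pBMN YFP-LID is a Moloney murine leukemia virus-based retroviral expression vector built on the pBMN backbone, designed to deliver a ligand-regulated fluorescent reporter into mammalian cells. The proviral region is flanked by two MMLV long terminal repeats. It carries the Ψ packaging signal, a truncated gag segment lacking its start codon, and a pol fragment containing the splice acceptor, so the genomic transcript can be packaged into viral particles when structural proteins are supplied in trans. In bacteria the plasmid is maintained through a ColE1/pUC-type origin and an ampicillin resistance gene. The catalogue lists it as low copy and notes that the repeated LTRs make it prone to recombination and loss of the insert.

Expression is driven by the 5′ LTR. The insert, cloned between BamHI and NsiI sites, encodes EYFP fused at its C terminus to the LID (ligand-induced degradation) domain. This domain is human FKBP12 carrying the F36V mutation and extended at its C terminus by a 19-residue peptide. According to the associated publication title, this extension acts as a cryptic degron that a small-molecule ligand displaces, causing conditional degradation of the fusion protein. The record also lists an N-terminal HA tag, although the feature table does not annotate one. Downstream, an EMCV IRES directs translation of two consecutive HcRed1 coding sequences, apparently a tandem far-red reporter. Because this marker comes from the same transcript, it identifies transduced cells in place of drug selection and gives an internal reference independent of YFP stability. The construct is suited to measuring ligand-dependent loss of YFP fluorescence in stably transduced cells.
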