Addgene plasmid #31767: pBMN YFP-LID
Depositing lab: Thomas Wandless. Depositing organization: Stanford University. Publication: Small-molecule displacement of a cryptic degron causes conditional protein degradation. Bonger KM, Chen LC, Liu CW, Wandless TJ. Nat Chem Biol. 2011 Jul 3. doi: 10.1038/nchembio.598. PubMed 21725303.
Backbone
  Vector backbone: pBMN
  Backbone manufacturer: Garry Nolan
  Backbone size w/o insert (bp): 6943
  Vector type: Retroviral
  Selectable markers: HcRed fluorescence behind IRES
Growth in bacteria
  Bacterial resistance: Ampicillin, 100 μg/mL
  Growth temperature: 30°C
  Growth strain: Top10/P3
  Growth instructions: TOP10 cells. Culture at 30C to prevent recombination of LTR and lost insert. Takes >20 hours to get good culture at 30C
  Copy number: Low Copy
Gene/Insert
  Gene/Insert name: YFP-LID (alt name: YFP fused to FKBP12 derived LID domain)
  Species: H. sapiens (human)
  Insert size (bp): 1156
  Mutation: F36V on FKBP12 and additional 19 aa (TRGVEEVAEGVVLLRRRGN) on C terminus of FKBP12
  GenBank ID: NM_000801
  Entrez Gene: FKBP1A (a.k.a. FKBP-12, FKBP-1A, FKBP1, FKBP12, PKC12, PKCI2, PPIASE)
  Promoter: LTR
  Tag / fusion protein: YFP (N terminal on insert); HA (N terminal on insert)
  Cloning method: Restriction Enzyme; 5′ cloning site BamHI (not destroyed); 3′ cloning site NsiI (not destroyed)
  Sequencing primers: 5′ pBMN vector specific
Terms and licenses: Academic/Nonprofit Terms; Industry Terms: Not Available to Industry
How to cite: pBMN YFP-LID was a gift from Thomas Wandless (Addgene plasmid # 31767 ; http://n2t.net/addgene:31767 ; RRID:Addgene_31767)
