>Addgene plasmid #31767 | pBMN YFP-LID | addgene partial sequence | sequence record 37734 | pBABE-5
GAGATCTTATATGGGGCACCCCCGCCCCTTGTAAACTTCCCTGACCCTGACATGACAAGAGTTACTAACA
GCCCCTCTCTCCAAGCTCACTTACAGGCTCTCTACTTAGTCCAGCACGAAGTCTGGAGACCTCTGGCGGC
AGCCTACCAAGAACAACTGGACCGACCGGTGGTACCTCACCCTTACCGAGTCGGCGACACAGTGTGGGTC
CGCCGACACCAGACTAAGAACCTAGAACCTCGCTGGAAAGGACCTTACACAGTCCTGCTGACCACCCCCA
CCGCCCTCAAAGTAGACGGCATCGCAGCTTGGATACACGCCGCCCACGTGAAGGCTGCCGACCCCGGGGG
TGGACCATCCTCTAGACTGCCGGATCCGCCACCATGTATCCGTACGACGTACCGGATTATGCGATGGTGA
GCAAGGGCGAGGAGCTGTTCACCGGGGTGGTGCCCATCCTGGTCGAGCTGGACGGCGACGTAAACGGCCA
CAAGTTCAGCGTGTCCGGCGAGGGCGAGGGCGATGCCACCTACGGCAAGCTGACCCTGAAGTTCATCTGC
ACCACCGGCAAGCTGCCCGTGCCCTGGCCCACCCTCGTGACCACCTTCGGCTACGGCCTGCAGTGCTTCG
CCCGCTACCCCGACCACATGAAGCAGCACGACTTCTTCAAGTCCGCCATGCCCGAAGGCTACGTCCAGGA
GCGCACCATCTTCTTCAAGGACGACGGCAACTACAAGACCCGCGCCGAGGTGAAGTTCGAGGGCGACACC
CTGGTGAACCGCATCGAGCTGAAGGGCATCGACTTCAAGGAGGACGGCAACATCCTGGGGCACAAGCTGG
AGTACAACTACAACAGCCACAACGTCTATATCAT
