>Addgene plasmid #31767 | pBMN YFP-LID | addgene partial sequence | sequence record 38382 | EGFP-C 5'-CATGGTCCTGCTGGAGTTCGTG-3'
GAGCTGTACAAGGAATTCGGAGTGCAGGTGGAAACCATCTCCCCAGGAGACGGGCGCACCTTCCCCAAGC
GCGGCCAGACCTGCGTGGTGCACTACACCGGGATGCTTGAAGATGGAAAGAAAGTTGATTCCTCCCGGGA
CAGAAACAAGCCCTTTAAGTTTATGCTAGGCAAGCAGGAGGTGATCCGAGGCTGGGAAGAAGGGGTTGCC
CAGATGAGTGTGGGTCAGAGAGCCAAACTGACTATATCTCCAGATTATGCCTATGGTGCCACTGGGCACC
CAGGCATCATCCCACCACATGCCACTCTCGTCTTCGATGTGGAGCTTCTAAAACTGGAAACGCGTGGAGT
GGAGGAAGTGGCGGAGGGGGTAGTTCTCTTAAGGCGGCGAGGTAATTAGCTGAATGCATCGATCCGCGGC
GGCCGCTACGTAAATTCCGCCCC
